LOCUS       Exported 5586 bp ds-DNA circular SYN 12-MAY-2021
DEFINITION  Enhanced RNAi vektor for C. elegans. Contains two T7 polymerase
            termination sequences adjacent to the T7 promoter sites and a lacZ
            coding sequence..
ACCESSION   .
VERSION     .
KEYWORDS    T777T
SOURCE      synthetic DNA construct
  ORGANISM  synthetic DNA construct
REFERENCE   1 (bases 1 to 5586)
  AUTHORS   Sturm A, Saskoi E, Tibor K, Weinhardt N, Vellai T
  TITLE     Highly efficient RNAi and Cas9-based auto-cloning systems for C.
            elegans research.
  JOURNAL   Nucleic Acids Res. 2018 Jun 19. pii: 5040046. doi:
            10.1093/nar/gky516.
  PUBMED    29924347
REFERENCE   2 (bases 1 to 5586)
  AUTHORS   .
  TITLE     Direct Submission
  JOURNAL   Exported May 12, 2021 from SnapGene Server 1.1.58
            http://www.snapgene.com
FEATURES             Location/Qualifiers
     source          1..5586
                     /organism="synthetic DNA construct"
                     /mol_type="other DNA"
     terminator      2..49
                     /label=T7 terminator
                     /note="transcription terminator for bacteriophage T7 RNA
                     polymerase"
     promoter        50..68
                     /label=T7 promoter
                     /note="promoter for bacteriophage T7 RNA polymerase"
     primer_bind     93..109
                     /label=pBluescriptKS
                     /note="For pBluescript vector"
     primer_bind     94..110
                     /label=KS primer
                     /note="common sequencing primer, one of multiple similar
                     variants"
     CDS             199..3246
                     /codon_start=1
                     /gene="lacZ"
                     /product="beta-galactosidase"
                     /label=lacZ
                     /translation="VVLQRRDWENPGVTQLNRLAAHPPFASWRNSEEARTDRPSQQLRS
                     LNGEWRFAWFPAPEAVPESWLECDLPEADTVVVPSNWQMHGYDAPIYTNVTYPITVNPP
                     FVPTENPTGCYSLTFNVDESWLQEGQTRIIFDGVNSAFHLWCNGRWVGYGQDSRLPSEF
                     DLSAFLRAGENRLAVMVLRWSDGSYLEDQDMWRMSGIFRDVSLLHKPTTQISDFHVATR
                     FNDDFSRAVLEAEVQMCGELRDYLRVTVSLWQGETQVASGTAPFGGEIIDERGGYADRV
                     TLRLNVENPKLWSAEIPNLYRAVVELHTADGTLIEAEACDVGFREVRIENGLLLLNGKP
                     LLIRGVNRHEHHPLHGQVMDEQTMVQDILLMKQNNFNAVRCSHYPNHPLWYTLCDRYGL
                     YVVDEANIETHGMVPMNRLTDDPRWLPAMSERVTRMVQRDRNHPSVIIWSLGNESGHGA
                     NHDALYRWIKSVDPSRPVQYEGGGADTTATDIICPMYARVDEDQPFPAVPKWSIKKWLS
                     LPGETRPLILCEYAHAMGNSLGGFAKYWQAFRQYPRLQGGFVWDWVDQSLIKYDENGNP
                     WSAYGGDFGDTPNDRQFCMNGLVFADRTPHPALTEAKHQQQFFQFRLSGQTIEVTSEYL
                     FRHSDNELLHWMVALDGKPLASGEVPLDVAPQGKQLIELPELPQPESAGQLWLTVRVVQ
                     PNATAWSEAGHISAWQQWRLAENLSVTLPAASHAIPHLTTSEMDFCIELGNKRWQFNRQ
                     SGFLSQMWIGDKKQLLTPLRDQFTRAPLDNDIGVSEATRIDPNAWVERWKAAGHYQAEA
                     ALLQCTADTLADAVLITTAHAWQHQGKTLFISRKTYRIDGSGQMAITVDVEVASDTPHP
                     ARIGLNCQLAQVAERVNWLGLGPQENYPDRLTAACFDRWDLPLSDMYTPYVFPSENGLR
                     CGTRELNYGPHQWRGDFQFNISRYSQQQLMETSHRHLLHAEEGTWLNIDGFHMGIGGDD
                     SWSPSVSAEFQLSAGRYHYQLVWCQK"
     primer_bind     complement(201..223)
                     /label=M13/pUC Forward
                     /note="In lacZ gene"
     promoter        complement(3379..3397)
                     /label=T7 promoter
                     /note="promoter for bacteriophage T7 RNA polymerase"
     terminator      3398..3445
                     /label=T7 terminator
                     /note="transcription terminator for bacteriophage T7 RNA
                     polymerase"
     rep_origin      complement(3507..4095)
                     /direction=LEFT
                     /label=ori
                     /note="high-copy-number ColE1/pMB1/pBR322/pUC origin of
                     replication"
     primer_bind     complement(3587..3606)
                     /label=pBR322ori-F
                     /note="pBR322 origin, forward primer"
     CDS             complement(4266..5126)
                     /codon_start=1
                     /gene="bla"
                     /product="beta-lactamase"
                     /label=AmpR
                     /note="confers resistance to ampicillin, carbenicillin, and
                     related antibiotics"
                     /translation="MSIQHFRVALIPFFAAFCLPVFAHPETLVKVKDAEDQLGARVGYI
                     ELDLNSGKILESFRPEERFPMMSTFKVLLCGAVLSRIDAGQEQLGRRIHYSQNDLVEYS
                     PVTEKHLTDGMTVRELCSAAITMSDNTAANLLLTTIGGPKELTAFLHNMGDHVTRLDRW
                     EPELNEAIPNDERDTTMPVAMATTLRKLLTGELLTLASRQQLIDWMEADKVAGPLLRSA
                     LPAGWFIADKSGAGERGSRGIIAALGPDGKPSRIVVIYTTGSQATMDERNRQIAEIGAS
                     LIKHW"
     primer_bind     4889..4908
                     /label=Amp-R
                     /note="Ampicillin resistance gene, reverse primer"
     promoter        complement(5127..5231)
                     /gene="bla"
                     /label=AmpR promoter
     primer_bind     complement(5394..5415)
                     /label=F1ori-F
                     /note="F1 origin, forward primer"
ORIGIN
        1 ncaaaaaacc cctcaagacc cgtttagagg ccccaagggg ttatgctagt aatacgactc
       61 actatagggc gaattgggta ccgggccccc cctcgaggtc gacggtatcg ataagcttag
      121 tctccgaagg aacgtgtcac ggttgacagc agtcctaggt ataatactag tggactttaa
      181 gaaggagata tacatatggt cgttttacaa cgtcgtgact gggaaaaccc tggcgttacc
      241 caacttaatc gccttgcagc acatccccct ttcgccagct ggcgtaatag cgaagaggcc
      301 cgcaccgatc gcccttccca acagttgcgc agcctgaatg gcgaatggcg ctttgcctgg
      361 tttccggcac cagaagcggt gccggaaagc tggctggagt gcgatcttcc tgaggccgat
      421 actgtcgtcg tcccctcaaa ctggcagatg cacggttacg atgcgcccat ctacaccaac
      481 gtgacctatc ccattacggt caatccgccg tttgttccca cggagaatcc gacgggttgt
      541 tactcgctca catttaatgt tgatgaaagc tggctacagg aaggccagac gcgaattatt
      601 tttgatggcg ttaactcggc gtttcatctg tggtgcaacg ggcgctgggt cggttacggc
      661 caggacagtc gtttgccgtc tgaatttgac ctgagcgcat ttttacgcgc cggagaaaac
      721 cgcctcgcgg tgatggtgct gcgctggagt gacggcagtt atctggaaga tcaggatatg
      781 tggcggatga gcggcatttt ccgtgacgtc tcgttgctgc ataaaccgac tacacaaatc
      841 agcgatttcc atgttgccac tcgctttaat gatgatttca gccgcgctgt actggaggct
      901 gaagttcaga tgtgcggcga gttgcgtgac tacctacggg taacagtttc tttatggcag
      961 ggtgaaacgc aggtcgccag cggcaccgcg cctttcggcg gtgaaattat cgatgagcgt
     1021 ggtggttatg ccgatcgcgt cacactacgt ctgaacgtcg aaaacccgaa actgtggagc
     1081 gccgaaatcc cgaatctcta tcgtgcggtg gttgaactgc acaccgccga cggcacgctg
     1141 attgaagcag aagcctgcga tgtcggtttc cgcgaggtgc ggattgaaaa tggtctgctg
     1201 ctgctgaacg gcaagccgtt gctgattcga ggcgttaacc gtcacgagca tcatcctctg
     1261 catggtcagg tcatggatga gcagacgatg gtgcaggata tcctgctgat gaagcagaac
     1321 aactttaacg ccgtgcgctg ttcgcattat ccgaaccatc cgctgtggta cacgctgtgc
     1381 gaccgctacg gcctgtatgt ggtggatgaa gccaatattg aaacccacgg catggtgcca
     1441 atgaatcgtc tgaccgatga tccgcgctgg ctaccggcga tgagcgaacg cgtaacgcga
     1501 atggtgcagc gcgatcgtaa tcacccgagt gtgatcatct ggtcgctggg gaatgaatca
     1561 ggccacggcg ctaatcacga cgcgctgtat cgctggatca aatctgtcga tccttcccgc
     1621 ccggtgcagt atgaaggcgg cggagccgac accacggcca ccgatattat ttgcccgatg
     1681 tacgcgcgcg tggatgaaga ccagcccttc ccggctgtgc cgaaatggtc catcaaaaaa
     1741 tggctttcgc tacctggaga gacgcgcccg ctgatccttt gcgaatacgc ccacgcgatg
     1801 ggtaacagtc ttggcggttt cgctaaatac tggcaggcgt ttcgtcagta tccccgttta
     1861 cagggcggct tcgtctggga ctgggtggat cagtcgctga ttaaatatga tgaaaacggc
     1921 aacccgtggt cggcttacgg cggtgatttt ggcgatacgc cgaacgatcg ccagttctgt
     1981 atgaacggtc tggtctttgc cgaccgcacg ccgcatccag cgctgacgga agcaaaacac
     2041 cagcagcagt ttttccagtt ccgtttatcc gggcaaacca tcgaagtgac cagcgaatac
     2101 ctgttccgtc atagcgataa cgagctcctg cactggatgg tggcgctgga tggtaagccg
     2161 ctggcaagcg gtgaagtgcc tctggatgtc gctccacaag gtaaacagtt gattgaactg
     2221 cctgaactac cgcagccgga gagcgccggg caactctggc tcacagtacg cgtagtgcaa
     2281 ccgaacgcga ccgcatggtc agaagccggg cacatcagcg cctggcagca gtggcgtctg
     2341 gcggaaaacc tcagtgtgac gctccccgcc gcgtcccacg ccatcccgca tctgaccacc
     2401 agcgaaatgg atttttgcat cgagctgggt aataagcgtt ggcaatttaa ccgccagtca
     2461 ggctttcttt cacagatgtg gattggcgat aaaaaacaac tgctgacgcc gctgcgcgat
     2521 cagttcaccc gtgcaccgct ggataacgac attggcgtaa gtgaagcgac ccgcattgac
     2581 cctaacgcct gggtcgaacg ctggaaggcg gcgggccatt accaggccga agcagcgttg
     2641 ttgcagtgca cggcagatac acttgctgat gcggtgctga ttacgaccgc tcacgcgtgg
     2701 cagcatcagg ggaaaacctt atttatcagc cggaaaacct accggattga tggtagtggt
     2761 caaatggcga ttaccgttga tgttgaagtg gcgagcgata caccgcatcc ggcgcggatt
     2821 ggcctgaact gccagctggc gcaggtagca gagcgggtaa actggctcgg attagggccg
     2881 caagaaaact atcccgaccg ccttactgcc gcctgttttg accgctggga tctgccattg
     2941 tcagacatgt ataccccgta cgtcttcccg agcgaaaacg gtctgcgctg cgggacgcgc
     3001 gaattgaatt atggcccaca ccagtggcgc ggcgacttcc agttcaacat cagccgctac
     3061 agtcaacagc aactgatgga aaccagccat cgccatctgc tgcacgcgga agaaggcaca
     3121 tggctgaata tcgacggttt ccatatgggg attggtggcg acgactcctg gagcccgtca
     3181 gtatcggcgg aattccagct gagcgccggt cgctaccatt accagttggt ctggtgtcaa
     3241 aaataataac ccttatcaac ttgaaaaagt ggcaccgagt cggtgctttt ttccgtgaca
     3301 cgttccttcg gagactctag agcggccgcc accgcggtgg agctcgaatt catcgatgat
     3361 atcagatctg ccggtctccc tatagtgagt cgtattacta gcataacccc ttggggcctc
     3421 taaacgggtc ttgaggggtt ttttgacatg tgagcaaaag gccagcaaaa ggccaggaac
     3481 cgtaaaaagg ccgcgttgct ggcgtttttc cataggctcc gcccccctga cgagcatcac
     3541 aaaaatcgac gctcaagtca gaggtggcga aacccgacag gactataaag ataccaggcg
     3601 tttccccctg gaagctccct cgtgcgctct cctgttccga ccctgccgct taccggatac
     3661 ctgtccgcct ttctcccttc gggaagcgtg gcgctttctc atagctcacg ctgtaggtat
     3721 ctcagttcgg tgtaggtcgt tcgctccaag ctgggctgtg tgcacgaacc ccccgttcag
     3781 cccgaccgct gcgccttatc cggtaactat cgtcttgagt ccaacccggt aagacacgac
     3841 ttatcgccac tggcagcagc cactggtaac aggattagca gagcgaggta tgtaggcggt
     3901 gctacagagt tcttgaagtg gtggcctaac tacggctaca ctagaagaac agtatttggt
     3961 atctgcgctc tgctgaagcc agttaccttc ggaaaaagag ttggtagctc ttgatccggc
     4021 aaacaaacca ccgctggtag cggtggtttt tttgtttgca agcagcagat tacgcgcaga
     4081 aaaaaaggat ctcaagaaga tcctttgatc ttttctacgg ggtctgacgc tcagtggaac
     4141 gaaaactcac gttaagggat tttggtcatg agattatcaa aaaggatctt cacctagatc
     4201 cttttaaatt aaaaatgaag ttttaaatca atctaaagta tatatgagta aacttggtct
     4261 gacagttacc aatgcttaat cagtgaggca cctatctcag cgatctgtct atttcgttca
     4321 tccatagttg cctgactccc cgtcgtgtag ataactacga tacgggaggg cttaccatct
     4381 ggccccagtg ctgcaatgat accgcgagac ccacgctcac cggctccaga tttatcagca
     4441 ataaaccagc cagccggaag ggccgagcgc agaagtggtc ctgcaacttt atccgcctcc
     4501 atccagtcta ttaattgttg ccgggaagct agagtaagta gttcgccagt taatagtttg
     4561 cgcaacgttg ttgccattgc tacaggcatc gtggtgtcac gctcgtcgtt tggtatggct
     4621 tcattcagct ccggttccca acgatcaagg cgagttacat gatcccccat gttgtgcaaa
     4681 aaagcggtta gctccttcgg tcctccgatc gttgtcagaa gtaagttggc cgcagtgtta
     4741 tcactcatgg ttatggcagc actgcataat tctcttactg tcatgccatc cgtaagatgc
     4801 ttttctgtga ctggtgagta ctcaaccaag tcattctgag aatagtgtat gcggcgaccg
     4861 agttgctctt gcccggcgtc aatacgggat aataccgcgc cacatagcag aactttaaaa
     4921 gtgctcatca ttggaaaacg ttcttcgggg cgaaaactct caaggatctt accgctgttg
     4981 agatccagtt cgatgtaacc cactcgtgca cccaactgat cttcagcatc ttttactttc
     5041 accagcgttt ctgggtgagc aaaaacagga aggcaaaatg ccgcaaaaaa gggaataagg
     5101 gcgacacgga aatgttgaat actcatactc ttcctttttc aatattattg aagcatttat
     5161 cagggttatt gtctcatgag cggatacata tttgaatgta tttagaaaaa taaacaaata
     5221 ggggttccgc gcacatttcc ccgaaaagtg ccacctaaat tgtaagcgtt aatattttgt
     5281 taaaattcgc gttaaatttt tgttaaatca gctcattttt taaccaatag gccgaaatcg
     5341 gcaaaatccc ttataaatca aaagaataga ccgagatagg gttgagtgtt gttccagttt
     5401 ggaacaagag tccactatta aagaacgtgg actccaacgt caaaggnnnn nnnnnnnnnn
     5461 nnnnnnnnnn nnnnnnnnnn nnnnnnnnnn nnnnntnnnn nnnnnnnnnn nnnnnnnnnn
     5521 nnnnnnnnnn nnnnnnnnnn nnnnnnnnnn nnnnnnnnnn nnnnnnnnnn nnnnnnnnnn
     5581 nnnnnn
//
