[The description below was written by a language model from this plasmid's Addgene catalogue record and the feature table of its GenBank file.]
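Description:
T777T is an empty-backbone bacterial expression vector for feeding-based RNA interference in C. elegans, derived from the T444T RNAi vector. The held sequence record describes a 5,586 bp circular plasmid that replicates at high copy from a ColE1/pUC-type origin and is selected through a beta-lactamase (AmpR) gene driven by its own promoter, conferring ampicillin resistance. A binding site for an f1 ori primer is annotated, but no f1 origin feature is listed.

The functional core is a pair of convergent T7 promoters that face each other across the cloning region, so that T7 RNA polymerase transcribes both strands of any fragment placed between them and the two transcripts anneal into double-stranded RNA. Each promoter has a T7 terminator immediately outside it. Transcription started at one promoter therefore stops after crossing the insert and the opposite promoter rather than continuing into the backbone, which limits non-specific vector-derived RNA; this is the "enhanced" feature inherited from T444T.

In T777T the space between the promoters holds a full-length lacZ coding sequence for beta-galactosidase. According to the depositor it comes with its own promoter and terminator and two Cas9/gRNA target sites, although these regulatory sequences and target sites are not annotated in the feature table. The lacZ stuffer presumably serves as a visual marker whose excision at the Cas9 sites and replacement by a target-gene fragment, with Gibson assembly as the listed cloning method, distinguishes recombinant from parental clones. This fits the Cas9-based cloning system named in the associated publication. Finished clones are expressed in the HT115 bacterial strain to induce RNAi in worms.
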