Addgene plasmid #113082: T777T
Purpose: (Empty Backbone) Enhanced RNAi vektor for C. elegans. Contains two T7 polymerase termination sequences adjacent to the T7 promoter sites and a lacZ coding sequence.
Depositing lab: Tibor Vellai. Depositing organization: Eotvos Lorand University. Publication: Highly efficient RNAi and Cas9-based auto-cloning systems for C. elegans research. Sturm A, Saskoi E, Tibor K, Weinhardt N, Vellai T. Nucleic Acids Res. 2018 Jun 19. pii: 5040046. doi: 10.1093/nar/gky516. PubMed 29924347.
Backbone
  Vector backbone: T444T
  Modifications to backbone: We further improved the T444T RNAi vector by incorporating a lacZ coding region and its regulator sequences (promoter and terminator), together with two Cas9/gRNA target sites, between the two T7 promoters of T444T.
  Vector type: Bacterial Expression, RNAi
Growth in bacteria
  Bacterial resistance: Ampicillin, 100 μg/mL
  Growth temperature: 37°C
  Growth strain: DH5alpha
  Growth instructions: For RNAi induction in C. elegans use HT115 as growth strain.
  Copy number: High Copy
Gene/Insert
  Cloning method: Gibson Cloning
Terms and licenses: Academic/Nonprofit Terms; Industry Terms: Not Available to Industry
Depositor comments: For plasmid usage, please see the associated publication: Sturm et al. Highly efficient RNAi and Cas9-based auto-cloning systems for C. elegans research. Nucleic Acids Research, gky516, https://doi.org/10.1093/nar/gky516
How to cite: T777T was a gift from Tibor Vellai (Addgene plasmid # 113082 ; http://n2t.net/addgene:113082 ; RRID:Addgene_113082)
